Addgene plasmid #147465: pCIneo-V5-SBP-CeSmg7_S
Purpose: Mammalian Expression of CeSmg7
Depositing lab: Elisa Izaurralde. Depositing organization: Max Planck Institute for Developmental Biology. Publication: An unusual arrangement of two 14-3-3-like domains in the SMG5-SMG7 heterodimer is required for efficient nonsense-mediated mRNA decay. Jonas S, Weichenrieder O, Izaurralde E. Genes Dev. 2013 Jan 15;27(2):211-25. doi: 10.1101/gad.206672.112. PubMed 23348841.
Backbone
  Vector backbone: pCI-neo
  Vector type: Mammalian Expression
Growth in bacteria
  Bacterial resistance: Ampicillin, 100 μg/mL
  Growth temperature: 37°C
  Growth strain: DH5alpha
  Copy number: High Copy
Gene/Insert
  Gene/Insert name: CeSmg7
  Species: C. elegans (nematode)
  Entrez Gene: smg-7 (a.k.a. CELE_Y73B6A.4)
  Cloning method: Unknown
Terms and licenses: Academic/Nonprofit Terms; Industry Terms: Not Available to Industry
Depositor comments: ORF extracted from NCBI:_NM_068632.4 Plasmids from this collection were made available to the research community and donated after the lab closed. Please note that the sequence provided by the depositing laboratory may be theoretical/predicted or based on Sanger sequencing results. There may be discrepancies between sequencing results obtained by Addgene and the depositor sequence. If an Addgene verified sequence is not available, please contact before placing your order to request that our lab fully sequence the plasmid.
How to cite: pCIneo-V5-SBP-CeSmg7_S was a gift from Elisa Izaurralde (Addgene plasmid # 147465 ; http://n2t.net/addgene:147465 ; RRID:Addgene_147465)
