[The description below was written by a language model from this plasmid's Addgene catalogue record and pLannotate feature annotations shown in this document.]
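Description:
pCIneo-V5-SBP-CeSmg7_S is a mammalian expression plasmid of about 7.1 kb, built on the pCI-neo backbone, that drives expression of the Caenorhabditis elegans SMG-7 protein (smg-7), a factor in nonsense-mediated mRNA decay. It is propagated in E. coli at high copy from a ColE1/pUC-type origin with ampicillin selection through the β-lactamase gene. An f1 origin is also present, allowing single-stranded DNA production. For mammalian cells, the backbone carries a separate cassette in which the SV40 enhancer/early promoter drives the neomycin phosphotransferase gene, followed by a synthetic poly(A) signal. This cassette permits G418 selection of stable transfectants.

The expression unit consists of the human CMV immediate-early enhancer and promoter followed by the chimeric β-globin/immunoglobulin intron, which generally improves transcript processing and expression. A T7 promoter lies upstream of the coding region, and a T3 promoter fragment sits on the opposite strand just beyond it. The annotated coding region opens with a V5 epitope tag and then a streptavidin-binding peptide (SBP). The feature table does not annotate the insert itself, but the unannotated stretch between the SBP tag and the T3 fragment is where the CeSmg7 ORF would sit, giving an N-terminally V5-SBP-tagged protein. The depositor states that the ORF was taken from an NCBI reference transcript. The meaning of the "_S" suffix in the name is not explained in the record. The transcript ends at the SV40 late poly(A) signal.

The dual tag supports immunodetection through V5 and streptavidin-based pulldown through SBP, which fits protein-interaction studies such as the associated work on the SMG5–SMG7 heterodimer. The depositor sequence may be theoretical rather than fully verified.
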