Features (pLannotate 1.2.2; 20 found; start..end, strand, type, name):
    140..517     +  enhancer       CMV enhancer: human cytomegalovirus immediate early enhancer
    518..729     +  promoter       CMV promoter: human cytomegalovirus (CMV) immediate early promoter
    890..1022    +  intron         chimeric intron: chimera between introns from human β-globin and immunoglobulin heavy chain genes
   1067..1085    +  promoter       T7 promoter: promoter for bacteriophage T7 RNA polymerase
   1107..1148    +  CDS            V5 tag: epitope tag from simian virus 5
   1170..1283    +  CDS            SBP: streptavidin-binding peptide selected from a peptide library; binds streptavidin with nanomolar affinity (Keefe et al., 2001)
   2726..2743    -  promoter       T3 promoter (fragment): promoter for bacteriophage T3 RNA polymerase
   2761..2882    -  polyA_signal   SV40 poly(A) signal: SV40 polyadenylation signal
   2905..2973    -  CDS            large T antigen (fragment): large T antigen from SV40 (simian virus 40)
   2997..3064    +  CDS            lacZα (fragment): LacZα fragment of β-galactosidase; lacZ fragment
   3068..3496    +  rep_origin     f1 ori (sequence partly withheld): f1 bacteriophage origin of replication; arrow indicates direction of (+) strand synthesis
   3524..3575    -  misc_feature   bom (fragment): basis of mobility region from pBR322
   3640..3997    +  promoter       SV40 promoter: SV40 enhancer and early promoter
   4048..4839    +  CDS            neo: KKA2_KLEPN - Also known as kan, nptII. Experimental evidence at protein level: Swiss-Prot protein existence level 1. Resistance to kanamycin, neomycin, paromomycin, ribostamycin, butirosin and gentamicin B. From Klebsiella pneumoniae.
   4906..4954    +  polyA_signal   poly(A) signal: synthetic polyadenylation signal
   4974..5028    -  misc_feature   bom (fragment): basis of mobility region from pBR322
   5130..5165    -  CDS            rop (fragment): Rop protein, which maintains plasmids at low copy number; rop
   5260..5364    +  promoter       AmpR promoter: bla
   5365..6225    +  CDS            AmpR: β-lactamase; bla; confers resistance to ampicillin, carbenicillin, and related antibiotics
   6396..6984    +  rep_origin     ori: high-copy-number ColE1/pMB1/pBR322/pUC origin of replication
>Addgene plasmid #147465 | pCIneo-V5-SBP-CeSmg7_S | depositor full sequence | sequence record 289912 | Full Sequence
TCAATATTGGCCATTAGCCATATTATTCATTGGTTATATAGCATAAATCAATATTGGCTATTGGCCATTG
CATACGTTGTATCTATATCATAATATGTACATTTATATTGGCTCATGTCCAATATGACCGCCATGTTGGC
ATTGATTATTGACTAGTTATTAATAGTAATCAATTACGGGGTCATTAGTTCATAGCCCATATATGGAGTT
CCGCGTTACATAACTTACGGTAAATGGCCCGCCTGGCTGACCGCCCAACGACCCCCGCCCATTGACGTCA
ATAATGACGTATGTTCCCATAGTAACGCCAATAGGGACTTTCCATTGACGTCAATGGGTGGAGTATTTAC
GGTAAACTGCCCACTTGGCAGTACATCAAGTGTATCATATGCCAAGTCCGCCCCCTATTGACGTCAATGA
CGGTAAATGGCCCGCCTGGCATTATGCCCAGTACATGACCTTACGGGACTTTCCTACTTGGCAGTACATC
TACGTATTAGTCATCGCTATTACCATGGTGATGCGGTTTTGGCAGTACACCAATGGGCGTGGATAGCGGT
TTGACTCACGGGGATTTCCAAGTCTCCACCCCATTGACGTCAATGGGAGTTTGTTTTGGCACCAAAATCA
ACGGGACTTTCCAAAATGTCGTAACAACTGCGATCGCCCGCCCCGTTGACGCAAATGGGCGGTAGGCGTG
TACGGTGGGAGGTCTATATAAGCAGAGCTCGTTTAGTGAACCGTCAGATCACTAGAAGCTTTATTGCGGT
AGTTTATCACAGTTAAATTGCTAACGCAGTCAGTGCTTCTGACACAACAGTCTCGAACTTAAGCTGCAGT
GACTCTCTTAAGGTAGCCTTGCAGAAGTTGGTCGTGAGGCACTGGGCAGGTAAGTATCAAGGTTACAAGA
CAGGTTTAAGGAGACCAATAGAAACTGGGCTTGTCGAGACAGAGAAGACTCTTGCGTTTCTGATAGGCAC
CTATTGGTCTTACTGACATCCACTTTGCCTTTCTCTCCACAGGTGTCCACTCCCAGTTCAATTACAGCTC
TTAAGGCTAGAGTACTTAATACGACTCACTATAGGCTAGCAATTGCGGCCACCATGGGTAAGCCTATCCC
TAACCCTCTCCTCGGTCTCGATTCTACGCCCGGAAGCGGTAGCGGTACCATGGACGAGAAGACCACCGGC
TGGGGGGGCGGCCACGTGGTGGAGGGCCTGGCCGGCGAGCTGGAGCAGCTGCGGGCCAGGCTGGAGCACC
ACCCTCAGGGCCAGCGGGAGCCCTCCGGCGGCTGCAAGCCCCTCGAGAATTCACGCGTGGTACCTCTAGA
GTCGACCATGTCGGACGAATGGGAACAGCTTACTGTAGAGTTGAGAAAAATTCCACGTGGCACCGAAGCT
GCACCACAGTATTTGAGACATTTAATGAAAATGTTTGTCGCTGACTTCGAAACTGCTGTATCCAAAAGAT
TCGATGTAAAATTCTGGAATAAACTGAAATCAATGATGGATGAAATAACAAAAGCAATGGAAAATGATCG
ACTTGTTAATCATAATGTTCAAAATCTTGCAATTGGATTTTTGACTGATTTATCACTTCTTGTTCATTAT
CATTATGAAATTCCAAATTATGGAAACGATATCTCAAAACAATTAACATGGACACCAGATGTATTTCTAA
ACAGAAAACCTATCAAGTCGAAAAAGAATAGTCGAGTGTTCATGGCTTATGTTCTGTTAAGAATGGGAGA
TTTAATGAGATATAAGGAGAACTACCCAAAAGCTCAGGAATATTACGAGCAATCATGCCGCATTAATCCA
GCTGATGGAGCTGTCTGGAATCAGCTAGGATTGATATCTTCACTTGGTGCAAAAAACCTGGAAAGTGTCT
ATTTTCATACACGAGCTCTTCATGCCACTATGGAATTCCCAACTGCTTCTGGTGGCTTAACGAATATTTT
CAAAAATTTTGCAAATCGAGATATTTCAAGACCAATGCCTATTAAAGATCTATATTTATCCTGCCTAGGA
AGAATTCATTTCCTTCTAGAAATCGAAGATTCTTCTGTGCACCTACAAAAAATTGGAGAAGAAGCTGCAA
CTTCAAAAGAAATGATTGTTCCTCTAATGTCTGTATATAAACATCTCGAGGACGGAACTGAACTTGAACA
ACGAGCCGTAGAGTATGTCAAAACTATTTGGTGTACGGCCTACCGAAGTCTCCTGAAAACTTTGGATGAT
TATAAGGAGGAATCAAAAAAACTGGCAGATGTTCCACATCTTCTTCATATTCTGGCACTTTTACTCTGTG
CACCTAAACTCCTTCGCGGTATTGAAGACCAAACTGAAGATGAAGTAACATCAATTTGCGAATGGCTTCT
ATGCGCAAATTGTGATGAGAAAATCAAGGATTCTGATGCTTTTGGATATTTTCATTGTCTTCAAAGAATT
CAATATCCACTCACTAGAACTCAATTGGCTCAGAAATTAGTTGAAATAGAGGATGAAGATGAATCTAAAG
ATTCCGATCAATCAACAATACCAGAAGAAGATCAGAAAAGCCTTTCTACAGACACTTCAAGAATTCAAAA
CGAGGATTCGGAACCTGAATCTGAATCTGAATCTTCGGATGAGGAAGTTTTGCAACGTGGCCGTCGGCGT
GGAAGAAATCCGAATCTAGACGAATCAGTCGAAACGGATGAAGATGAATTTTAAGCGGCCGCTTCCCTTT
AGTGAGGGTTAATGCTTCGAGCAGACATGATAAGATACATTGATGAGTTTGGACAAACCACAACTAGAAT
GCAGTGAAAAAAATGCTTTATTTGTGAAATTTGTGATGCTATTGCTTTATTTGTAACCATTATAAGCTGC
AATAAACAAGTTAACAACAACAATTGCATTCATTTTATGTTTCAGGTTCAGGGGGAGATGTGGGAGGTTT
TTTAAAGCAAGTAAAACCTCTACAAATGTGGTAAAATCCGATAAGGATCGATCCGGGCTGGCGTAATAGC
GAAGAGGCCCGCACCGATCGCCCTTCCCAACAGTTGCGCAGCCTGAATGGCGAATGG
[124 nt withheld, positions 3068-3191]
C
[91 nt withheld, positions 3193-3283]
A
[49 nt withheld, positions 3285-3333]
CCTTTGACGTTGGAGTCCACGTTCTTT
[37 nt withheld, positions 3361-3397]
ACCCTATCTCGGTCTATTCTTTTGATTTATAAGGGATTTTGCCGATTTCGGCCTATTGGTTAAAAAATGA
GCTGATTTAACAAAAATTTAACGCGAATTTTAACAAAATATTAACGCTTACAATTTCCTGATGCGGTATT
TTCTCCTTACGCATCTGTGCGGTATTTCACACCGCATACGCGGATCTGCGCAGCACCATGGCCTGAAATA
ACCTCTGAAAGAGGAACTTGGTTAGGTACCTTCTGAGGCGGAAAGAACCAGCTGTGGAATGTGTGTCAGT
TAGGGTGTGGAAAGTCCCCAGGCTCCCCAGCAGGCAGAAGTATGCAAAGCATGCATCTCAATTAGTCAGC
AACCAGGTGTGGAAAGTCCCCAGGCTCCCCAGCAGGCAGAAGTATGCAAAGCATGCATCTCAATTAGTCA
GCAACCATAGTCCCGCCCCTAACTCCGCCCATCCCGCCCCTAACTCCGCCCAGTTCCGCCCATTCTCCGC
CCCATGGCTGACTAATTTTTTTTATTTATGCAGAGGCCGAGGCCGCCTCGGCCTCTGAGCTATTCCAGAA
GTAGTGAGGAGGCTTTTTTGGAGGCCTAGGCTTTTGCAAAAAGCTTGATTCTTCTGACACAACAGTCTCG
AACTTAAGGCTAGAGCCACCATGATTGAACAAGATGGATTGCACGCAGGTTCTCCGGCCGCTTGGGTGGA
GAGGCTATTCGGCTATGACTGGGCACAACAGACAATCGGCTGCTCTGATGCCGCCGTGTTCCGGCTGTCA
GCGCAGGGGCGCCCGGTTCTTTTTGTCAAGACCGACCTGTCCGGTGCCCTGAATGAACTGCAGGACGAGG
CAGCGCGGCTATCGTGGCTGGCCACGACGGGCGTTCCTTGCGCAGCTGTGCTCGACGTTGTCACTGAAGC
GGGAAGGGACTGGCTGCTATTGGGCGAAGTGCCGGGGCAGGATCTCCTGTCATCTCACCTTGCTCCTGCC
GAGAAAGTATCCATCATGGCTGATGCAATGCGGCGGCTGCATACGCTTGATCCGGCTACCTGCCCATTCG
ACCACCAAGCGAAACATCGCATCGAGCGAGCACGTACTCGGATGGAAGCCGGTCTTGTCGATCAGGATGA
TCTGGACGAAGAGCATCAGGGGCTCGCGCCAGCCGAACTGTTCGCCAGGCTCAAGGCGCGCATGCCCGAC
GGCGAGGATCTCGTCGTGACCCATGGCGATGCCTGCTTGCCGAATATCATGGTGGAAAATGGCCGCTTTT
CTGGATTCATCGACTGTGGCCGGCTGGGTGTGGCGGACCGCTATCAGGACATAGCGTTGGCTACCCGTGA
TATTGCTGAAGAGCTTGGCGGCGAATGGGCTGACCGCTTCCTCGTGCTTTACGGTATCGCCGCTCCCGAT
TCGCAGCGCATCGCCTTCTATCGCCTTCTTGACGAGTTCTTCTGAGCGGGACTCTGGGGTTCGAAATGAC
CGACCAAGCGACGCCCAACCTGCCATCACGATGGCCGCAATAAAATATCTTTATTTTCATTACATCTGTG
TGTTGGTTTTTTGTGTGAATCGATAGCGATAAGGATCCGCGTATGGTGCACTCTCAGTACAATCTGCTCT
GATGCCGCATAGTTAAGCCAGCCCCGACACCCGCCAACACCCGCTGACGCGCCCTGACGGGCTTGTCTGC
TCCCGGCATCCGCTTACAGACAAGCTGTGACCGTCTCCGGGAGCTGCATGTGTCAGAGGTTTTCACCGTC
ATCACCGAAACGCGCGAGACGAAAGGGCCTCGTGATACGCCTATTTTTATAGGTTAATGTCATGATAATA
ATGGTTTCTTAGACGTCAGGTGGCACTTTTCGGGGAAATGTGCGCGGAACCCCTATTTGTTTATTTTTCT
AAATACATTCAAATATGTATCCGCTCATGAGACAATAACCCTGATAAATGCTTCAATAATATTGAAAAAG
GAAGAGTATGAGTATTCAACATTTCCGTGTCGCCCTTATTCCCTTTTTTGCGGCATTTTGCCTTCCTGTT
TTTGCTCACCCAGAAACGCTGGTGAAAGTAAAAGATGCTGAAGATCAGTTGGGTGCACGAGTGGGTTACA
TCGAACTGGATCTCAACAGCGGTAAGATCCTTGAGAGTTTTCGCCCCGAAGAACGTTTTCCAATGATGAG
CACTTTTAAAGTTCTGCTATGTGGCGCGGTATTATCCCGTATTGACGCCGGGCAAGAGCAACTCGGTCGC
CGCATACACTATTCTCAGAATGACTTGGTTGAGTACTCACCAGTCACAGAAAAGCATCTTACGGATGGCA
TGACAGTAAGAGAATTATGCAGTGCTGCCATAACCATGAGTGATAACACTGCGGCCAACTTACTTCTGAC
AACGATCGGAGGACCGAAGGAGCTAACCGCTTTTTTGCACAACATGGGGGATCATGTAACTCGCCTTGAT
CGTTGGGAACCGGAGCTGAATGAAGCCATACCAAACGACGAGCGTGACACCACGATGCCTGTAGCAATGG
CAACAACGTTGCGCAAACTATTAACTGGCGAACTACTTACTCTAGCTTCCCGGCAACAATTAATAGACTG
GATGGAGGCGGATAAAGTTGCAGGACCACTTCTGCGCTCGGCCCTTCCGGCTGGCTGGTTTATTGCTGAT
AAATCTGGAGCCGGTGAGCGTGGGTCTCGCGGTATCATTGCAGCACTGGGGCCAGATGGTAAGCCCTCCC
GTATCGTAGTTATCTACACGACGGGGAGTCAGGCAACTATGGATGAACGAAATAGACAGATCGCTGAGAT
AGGTGCCTCACTGATTAAGCATTGGTAACTGTCAGACCAAGTTTACTCATATATACTTTAGATTGATTTA
AAACTTCATTTTTAATTTAAAAGGATCTAGGTGAAGATCCTTTTTGATAATCTCATGACCAAAATCCCTT
AACGTGAGTTTTCGTTCCACTGAGCGTCAGACCCCGTAGAAAAGATCAAAGGATCTTCTTGAGATCCTTT
TTTTCTGCGCGTAATCTGCTGCTTGCAAACAAAAAAACCACCGCTACCAGCGGTGGTTTGTTTGCCGGAT
CAAGAGCTACCAACTCTTTTTCCGAAGGTAACTGGCTTCAGCAGAGCGCAGATACCAAATACTGTTCTTC
TAGTGTAGCCGTAGTTAGGCCACCACTTCAAGAACTCTGTAGCACCGCCTACATACCTCGCTCTGCTAAT
CCTGTTACCAGTGGCTGCTGCCAGTGGCGATAAGTCGTGTCTTACCGGGTTGGACTCAAGACGATAGTTA
CCGGATAAGGCGCAGCGGTCGGGCTGAACGGGGGGTTCGTGCACACAGCCCAGCTTGGAGCGAACGACCT
ACACCGAACTGAGATACCTACAGCGTGAGCTATGAGAAAGCGCCACGCTTCCCGAAGGGAGAAAGGCGGA
CAGGTATCCGGTAAGCGGCAGGGTCGGAACAGGAGAGCGCACGAGGGAGCTTCCAGGGGGAAACGCCTGG
TATCTTTATAGTCCTGTCGGGTTTCGCCACCTCTGACTTGAGCGTCGATTTTTGTGATGCTCGTCAGGGG
GGCGGAGCCTATGGAAAAACGCCAGCAACGCGGCCTTTTTACGGTTCCTGGCCTTTTGCTGGCCTTTTGC
TCACATGGCTCGACAGATCT
